>Addgene plasmid #135193 | pSNK | addgene full sequence | sequence record 288121 | Addgene NGS Result
AAGCATTCAACAAACTGGCTAACCTGTTCATCGTTAACAACAAAAAAACCATCCCGAACAACCTGGTTGA
AAACTACCTGACCCCGATGTCTCTGGCATACTGGTTCATGGATGATGGTGGTAAATGGGATTACAACAAA
AACTCTACCAACAAATCGATCGTACTGAACACCCAGTCTTTCACTTTCGAAGAAGTAGAATACCTGGTTA
AGGGTCTGCGTAACAAATTCCAACTGAACTGTTACGTAAAAATCAACAAAAACAAACCGATCATCTACAT
CGATTCTATGTCTTACCTGATCTTCTACAACCTGATCAAACCGTACCTGATCCCGCAGATGATGTACAAA
CTGCCGAACACTATCTCCTCCGAAACTTTCCTGAAATAAGCTAGAAGATGTTTCGTGAAGCCGTCGACGC
TTATAAAAAATGGATATTAATACTGAAACTGAGATCAAGCAAAAGCATTCACTAACCCCCTTTCCTGTTT
TCCTAATCAGCCCGGCATTTCGCGGGCGATATTTTCACAGCTATTTCAGGAGTTCAGCCATGAACGCTTA
TTACATTCAGGATCGTCTTGAGGCTCAGAGCTGGGCGCGTCACTACCAGCAGCTCGCCCGTGAAGAGAAA
GAGGCAGAACTGGCAGACGACATGGAAAAAGGCCTGCCCCAGCACCTGTTTGAATCGCTATGCATCGATC
ATTTGCAACGCCACGGGGCCAGCAAAAAATCCATTACCCGTGCGTTTGATGACGATGTTGAGTTTCAGGA
GCGCATGGCAGAACACATCCGGTACATGGTTGAAACCATTGCTCACCACCAGGTTGATATTGATTCAGAG
GTATAAAACGAATGAGTACTGCACTCGCAACGCTGGCTGGGAAGCTGGCTGAACGTGTCGGCATGGATTC
TGTCGACCCACAGGAACTGATCACCACTCTTCGCCAGACGGCATTTAAAGGTGATGCCAGCGATGCGCAG
TTCATCGCATTACTGATCGTTGCCAACCAGTACGGCCTTAATCCGTGGACGAAAGAAATTTACGCCTTTC
CTGATAAGCAGAATGGCATCGTTCCGGTGGTGGGCGTTGATGGCTGGTCCCGCATCATCAATGAAAACCA
GCAGTTTGATGGCATGGACTTTGAGCAGGACAATGAATCCTGTACATGCCGGATTTACCGCAAGGACCGT
AATCATCCGATCTGCGTTACCGAATGGATGGATGAATGCCGCCGCGAACCATTCAAAACTCGCGAAGGCA
GAGAAATCACGGGGCCGTGGCAGTCGCATCCCAAACGGATGTTACGTCATAAAGCCATGATTCAGTGTGC
CCGTCTGGCCTTCGGATTTGCTGGTATCTATGACAAGGATGAAGCCGAGCGCATTGTCGAAAATACTGCA
TACACTGCAGAACGTCAGCCGGAACGCGACATCACTCCGGTTAACGATGAAACCATGCAGGAGATTAACA
CTCTGCTGATCGCCCTGGATAAAACATGGGATGACGACTTATTGCCGCTCTGTTCCCAGATATTTCGCCG
CGACATTCGTGCATCGTCAGAACTGACACAGGCCGAAGCAGTAAAAGCTCTTGGATTCCTGAAACAGAAA
GCCGCAGAGCAGAAGGTGGCAGCATGACACCGGACATTATCCTGCAGCGTACCGGGATCGATGTGAGAGC
TGTCGAACAGGGGGAAGATGCGTGGCACAAATTACGGCTCGGCGTCATCACCGCTTCAGAAGTTCACAAC
GTGATAGCAAAACCCCGCTCCGGAAAGAAGTGGCCTGACATGAAAATGTCCTACTTCCACACCCTGCTTG
CTGAGGTTTGCACCGGTGTGGCTCCGGAAGTTAACGCTAAAGCACTGGCCTGGGGAAAACAGTACGAGAA
CGACGCCAGAACCCTGTTTGAATTCACTTCCGGCGTGAATGTTACTGAATCCCCGATCATCTATCGCGAC
GAAAGTATGCGTACCGCCTGCTCTCCCGATGGTTTATGCAGTGACGGCAACGGCCTTGAACTGAAATGCC
CGTTTACCTCCCGGGATTTCATGAAGTTCCGGCTCGGTGGTTTCGAGGCCATAAAGTCAGCTTACATGGC
CCAGGTGCAGTACAGCATGTGGGTGACGCGAAAAAATGCCTGGTACTTTGCCAACTATGACCCGCGTATG
AAGCGTGAAGGCCTGCATTATGTCGTGATTGAGCGGGATGAAAAGTACATGGCGAGTTTTGACGAGATCG
TGCCGGAGTTCATCGAAAAAATGGACGAGGCACTGGCTGAAATTGGTTTTGTATTTGGGGAGCAATGGCG
ATGACGCATCCTCACGATAATAAGCTTCCTGCTGAACATCAAAGGCAAGAAAACATCTGTTGTCAAAGAC
AGCATCCTTGAACAAGGACAATTAACAGTTAACAAATAAAAACGCAAAAGAAAATGCCGATATTGACTAC
CGGAAGCAGTGTGACCGTGTGCTTCTCAAATGCCTGATTCAGGCTGTCTATGTGTGACTGTTGAGCTGTA
ACAAGTTGTCTCAGGTGTTCAATTTCATGTTCTAGTTGCTTTGTTTTACTGGTTTCACCTGTTCTATTAG
GTGTTACATGCTGTTCATCTGTTACATTGTCGATCTGTTCATGGTGAACAGCTTTAAATGCACCAAAAAC
TCGTAAAAGCTCTGATGTATCTATCTTTTTTACACCGTTTTCATCTGTGCATATGGACAGTTTTCCCTTT
GATATGTAACGGTGAACAGTTGTTCTACTTTTGTTTGTTAGTCTTGATGCTTCACTGATAGATACAAGAG
CCATAAGAACCTCAGATCCTTCCGTATTTAGCCAGTATGTTCTCTAGTGTGGTTCGTTGTTTTTGCGTGA
GCCATGAGAACGAACCATTGAGATCATACTTACTTTGCATGTCACTCAAAAATTTTGCCTCAAAACTGGT
GAGCTGAATTTTTGCAGTTAAAGCATCGTGTAGTGTTTTTCTTAGTCCGTTATGTAGGTAGGAATCTGAT
GTAATGGTTGTTGGTATTTTGTCACCATTCATTTTTATCTGGTTGTTCTCAAGTTCGGTTACGAGATCCA
TTTGTCTATCTAGTTCAACTTGGAAAATCAACGTATCAGTCGGGCGGCCTCGCTTATCAACCACCAATTT
CATATTGCTGTAAGTGTTTAAATCTTTACTTATTGGTTTCAAAACCCATTGGTTAAGCCTTTTAAACTCA
TGGTAGTTATTTTCAAGCATTAACATGAACTTAAATTCATCAAGGCTAATCTCTATATTTGCCTTGTGAG
TTTTCTTTTGTGTTAGTTCTTTTAATAACCACTCATAAATCCTCATAGAGTATTTGTTTTCAAAAGACTT
AACATGTTCCAGATTATATTTTATGAATTTTTTTAACTGGAAAAGATAAGGCAATATCTCTTCACTAAAA
ACTAATTCTAATTTTTCGCTTGAGAACTTGGCATAGTTTGTCCACTGGAAAATCTCAAAGCCTTTAACCA
AAGGATTCCTGATTTCCACAGTTCTCGTCATCAGCTCTCTGGTTGCTTTAGCTAATACACCATAAGCATT
TTCCCTACTGATGTTCATCATCTGAACGTATTGGTTATAAGTGAACGATACCGTCCGTTCTTTCCTTGTA
GGGTTTTCAATCGTGGGGTTGAGTAGTGCCACACAGCATAAAATTAGCTTGGTTTCATGCTCCGTTAAGT
CATAGCGACTAATCGCTAGTTCATTTGCTTTGAAAACAACTAATTCAGACATACATCTCAATTGGTCTAG
GTGATTTTAATCACTATACCAATTGAGATGGGCTAGTCAATGATAATTACTAGTCCTTTTCCTTTGAGTT
GTGGGTATCTGTAAATTCTGCTAGACCTTTGCTGGAAAACTTGTAAATTCTGCTAGACCCTCTGTAAATT
CCGCTAGACCTTTGTGTGTTTTTTTTGTTTATATTCAAGTGGTTATAATTTATAGAATAAAGAAAGAATA
AAAAAAGATAAAAAGAATAGATCCCAGCCCTGTGTATAACTCACTACTTTAGTCAGTTCCGCAGTATTAC
AAAAGGATGTCGCAAACGCTGTTTGCTCCTCTACAAAACAGACCTTAAAACCCTAAAGGCTTAAGTAGCA
CCCTCGCAAGCTCGGGCAAATCGCTGAATATTCCTTTTGTCTCCGACCATCAGGCACCTGAGTCGCTGTC
TTTTTCGTGACATTCAGTTCGCTGCGCTCACGGCTCTGGCAGTGAATGGGGGTAAATGGCACTACAGGCG
CCTTTTATGGATTCATGCAAGGAAACTACCCATAATACAAGAAAAGCCCGTCACGGGCTTCTCAGGGCGT
TTTATGGCGGGTCTGCTATGTGGTGCTATCTGACTTTTTGCTGTTCAGCAGTTCCTGCCCTCTGATTTTC
CAGTCTGACCACTTCGGATTATCCCGTGACAGGTCATTCAGACTGGCTAATGCACCCAGTAAGGCAGCGG
TATCATCAACAGGCTTACCCGTCTTACTGTCGGGGATCGACGCTCTCCCTTATGCGACTCCTGCACCTTT
CGTCTTCGAATAAATACCTGTGACGGAAGATCACTTCGCAGATAAAATAAATCCTGGAGTTGGTAGCTCT
TGATCCGGCAAACAAACCACCGCTGGTAGCGGTGGTTTTTTTGTTTGCAAGCAGCAGATTACGCGCAGAA
AAAAAGGATCTCAAGAAGATCCTTTGATCTTTTCTACGGGGTCTGACGCTCAGTGGAACGAAAACTCACG
TTAAGGGATTTTGGTCATGAACAATAAAACTGTCTGCTTACATAAACAGTAATACAAGGGGTGTTATGAG
CCATATTCAACGGGAAACGTCTTGCTCTAGGCCGCGATTAAATTCCAACATGGATGCTGATTTATATGGG
TATAAATGGGCTCGCGATAATGTCGGGCAATCAGGTGCGACAATCTATCGATTGTATGGGAAGCCCGATG
CGCCAGAGTTGTTTCTGAAACATGGCAAAGGTAGCGTTGCCAATGATGTTACAGATGAGATGGTCAGACT
AAACTGGCTGACGGAATTTATGCCTCTTCCGACCATCAAGCATTTTATCCGTACTCCTGATGATGCATGG
TTACTCACCACTGCGATCCCCGGGAAAACAGCATTCCAGGTATTAGAAGAATATCCTGATTCAGGTGAAA
ATATTGTTGATGCGCTGGCAGTGTTCCTGCGCCGGTTGCATTCGATTCCTGTTTGTAATTGTCCTTTTAA
CAGCGATCGCGTATTTCGTCTCGCTCAGGCGCAATCACGAATGAATAACGGTTTGGTTGATGCGAGTGAT
TTTGATGACGAGCGTAATGGCTGGCCTGTTGAACAAGTCTGGAAAGAAATGCATAAACTTTTGCCATTCT
CACCGGATTCAGTCGTCACTCATGGTGATTTCTCACTTGATAACCTTATTTTTGACGAGGGGAAATTAAT
AGGTTGTATTGATGTTGGACGAGTCGGAATCGCAGACCGATACCAGGATCTTGCCATCCTATGGAACTGC
CTCGGTGAGTTTTCTCCTTCATTACAGAAACGGCTTTTTCAAAAATATGGTATTGATAATCCTGATATGA
ATAAATTGCAGTTTCATTTGATGCTCGATGAGTTTTTCTAAGAATTAATTCATGAGCGGATACATATTTG
AATGTATTTAGAAAAATAAACAAATAGGGGTTCCGCGCACATTTCCCCGAAAAGTGCCACCTGTCGTCGG
TTCAGGGCAGGGTCGTTAAATAGCCGCTTATGTCTATTGCTGGTCTCGGTACCCGGGGATCCTCTAGAGT
CGACCTGCATAATGTGCCTGTCAAATGGACGAAGCAGGGATTCTGCAAACCCTATGCTACTCCGTCAAGC
CGTCAATTGTCTGATTCGTTACCAATTATGACAACTTGACGGCTACATCATTCACTTTTTCTTCACAACC
GGCACGGAACTCGCTCGGGCTGGCCCCGGTGCATTTTTTAAATACCCGCGAGAAATAGAGTTGATCGTCA
AAACCAACATTGCGACCGACGGTGGCGATAGGCATCCGGGTGGTGCTCAAAAGCAGCTTCGCCTGGCTGA
TACGTTGGTCCTCGCGCCAGCTTAAGACGCTAATCCCTAACTGCTGGCGGAAAAGATGTGACAGACGCGA
CGGCGACAAGCAAACATGCTGTGCGACGCTGGCGATATCAAAATTGCTGTCTGCCAGGTGATCGCTGATG
TACTGACAAGCCTCGCGTACCCGATTATCCATCGGTGGATGGAGCGACTCGTTAATCGCTTCCATGCGCC
GCAGTAACAATTGCTCAAGCAGATTTATCGCCAGCAGCTCCGAATAGCGCCCTTCCCCTTGCCCGGCGTT
AATGATTTGCCCAAACAGGTCGCTGAAATGCGGCTGGTGCGCTTCATCCGGGCGAAAGAACCCCGTATTG
GCAAATATTGACGGCCAGTTAAGCCATTCATGCCAGTAGGCGCGCGGACGAAAGTAAACCCACTGGTGAT
ACCATTCGCGAGCCTCCGGATGACGACCGTAGTGATGAATCTCTCCTGGCGGGAACAGCAAAATATCACC
CGGTCGGCAAACAAATTCTCGTCCCTGATTTTTCACCACCCCCTGACCGCGAATGGTGAGATTGAGAATA
TAACCTTTCATTCCCAGCGGTCGGTCGATAAAAAAATCGAGATAACCGTTGGCCTCAATCGGCGTTAAAC
CCGCCACCAGATGGGCATTAAACGAGTATCCCGGCAGCAGGGGATCATTTTGCGCTTCAGCCATACTTTT
CATACTCCCGCCATTCAGAGAAGAAACCAATTGTCCATATTGCATCAGACATTGCCGTCACTGCGTCTTT
TACTGGCTCTTCTCGCTAACCAAACCGGTAACCCCGCTTATTAAAAGCATTCTGTAACAAAGCGGGACCA
AAGCCATGACAAAAACGCGTAACAAAAGTGTCTATAATCACGGCAGAAAAGTCCACATTGATTATTTGCA
CGGCGTCACACTTTGCTATGCCATAGCATTTTTATCCATAAGATTAGCGGATCCTACCTGACGCTTTTTA
TCGCAACTCTCTACTGTTTCTCCATACCCGTTTTTTTGGGCTAGCAGGAGGGTACCTATATGCATATGAA
AATCATCAAAAAAAACCAGGTAATGAACCTCGGTCCGAACTCTAAACTGCTGAAAGAATACAAATCCCAG
CTGATCGAACTGAACATCGAACAGTTCGAAGCAGGTATCGGTCTGATCCTGGGTGATGCTTACATCCGTT
CTCGTGATGAAGGTAAAACCTACTGTATGCAGTTCGAGTGGAAAAACAAAGCATACATGGACCACGTATG
TCTGCTGTACGATCAGTGGGTACTGTCCCCGCCGCACAAAAAAGAACGTGTTAACCACCTGGGTAACCTG
GTAATCACCTGGGGCGCCCAGACTTTCAAACACC
Features (pLannotate 1.2.2; 14 found; start..end, strand, type, name):
    430..846     +  CDS            Gam: inhibitor of the host RecBCD nuclease in the λ Red system; gam; protects the double-stranded DNA substrate for recombination
    852..1637    +  CDS            Beta: single-stranded DNA binding recombinase in the λ Red system; bet; mediates pairing of a single-stranded DNA with a complementary target
   1634..2314    +  CDS            Exo: 5' to 3' double-stranded DNA exonuclease in the λ Red system; exo; creates 3' single-stranded DNA tails
   2315..2332    +  terminator     λ tL3 terminator (fragment): transcription terminator tL3 from phage λ
   2332..2419    +  CDS            SacB (fragment): secreted levansucrase that renders bacterial growth sensitive to sucrose; Bacillus subtilis sacB; negative selection marker
   2812..3762    -  CDS            Rep101(Ts): temperature-sensitive version of the RepA protein needed for replication with the pSC101 origin (Armstrong et al., 1984); rep101 encoding an A56V mutation
   3810..4032    -  rep_origin     pSC101 ori: low-copy replication origin that requires the Rep101 protein
   4607..4704    -  rep_origin     ori (fragment): high-copy-number ColE1/pMB1/pBR322/pUC origin of replication
   4826..5641    +  CDS            KanR: aminoglycoside phosphotransferase; aph(3')-Ia; confers resistance to kanamycin in bacteria or G418 (Geneticin®) in eukaryotes
   5650..5707    -  promoter       AmpR promoter (fragment): bla
   5785..5819    +  misc_feature   MCS (fragment): pUC18/19 multiple cloning site
   5906..6784    -  CDS            araC: L-arabinose regulatory protein; araC
   6811..7095    +  promoter       araBAD promoter: araBAD; promoter of the L-arabinose operon of E. coli; the araC regulatory gene is transcribed in the opposite direction (Guzman et al., 1995)
   7136..386     +  CDS            SCEI (across the origin): SCE1_YEAST - Also known as OMEGA, SECY. Experimental evidence at protein level: Swiss-Prot protein existence level 1. Mitochondrial DNA endonuclease involved in intron homing. It introduces a specific double-strand break in the DNA of the 21S rRNA gene and thus mediates the insertion of an intron, containing its own coding sequence (group I intron), into an intronless gene. Specifically recognizes and cleaves the sequence 5'-TAGGGATAACAGGGTAAT-3'. From Saccharomyces cerevisiae (strain ATCC 204508 / S288c) (Baker's yeast).
