[The description below was written by a language model from this plasmid's Addgene catalogue record and pLannotate feature annotations shown in this document.]
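Description:
pSNK is a bacterial helper plasmid for Red recombineering in Escherichia coli, built on the pKOBEG backbone with the original chloramphenicol cassette replaced by a kanamycin resistance cassette (annotated as the aph(3')-Ia aminoglycoside phosphotransferase). The 7,454-nt sequence record shows that it replicates from the low-copy pSC101 origin together with the Rep101(Ts) protein, an A56V variant that makes replication temperature-sensitive. In plasmids of this family, that property generally allows the helper to be cured by growth at elevated temperature once editing is complete. However, the catalogue entry lists 37°C as the growth temperature and gives the copy number as unknown. Short fragments of a ColE1-type origin, the bla promoter, a pUC multiple cloning site and sacB are also annotated. These appear to be cloning remnants rather than functional parts.

The payload is a single arabinose-inducible unit. The araBAD promoter, controlled by the divergently transcribed araC regulator, is followed in the same orientation by the coding sequence for the yeast homing endonuclease I-SceI. Next come the three λ Red genes: gam (inhibits host RecBCD), bet (a single-strand annealing recombinase) and exo (a 5'→3' exonuclease). The unit ends at a fragment of the λ tL3 terminator. Adding arabinose should therefore supply both the recombination machinery and a nuclease that cuts its 18-bp recognition site. This arrangement supports two-step scarless editing, in which Red functions integrate a cassette carrying an I-SceI site and the induced double-strand break then drives or selects for a second recombination that removes the marker. The associated publication describes an electroporation-free method for markerless deletion and genomic replacement in the E. coli DH1 genome.
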