Addgene plasmid #135193: pSNK
Purpose: Arabinose inducible expression of lamba-Red recombinase proteins and I-SceI. Contains kamamycin resistance cassette
Depositing lab: Hongqing Fang. Depositing organization: East China University of Science and Technology. Publication: An electroporation-free method based on Red recombineering for markerless deletion and genomic replacement in the Escherichia coli DH1 genome. Wei Y, Deng P, Mohsin A, Yang Y, Zhou H, Guo M, Fang H. PLoS One. 2017 Oct 24;12(10):e0186891. doi: 10.1371/journal.pone.0186891. eCollection 2017. PubMed 29065183.
Backbone
  Vector backbone: pKOBEG
  Modifications to backbone: Kan cassette inserted in place of Cm cassette
  Vector type: Bacterial Expression, Synthetic Biology
Growth in bacteria
  Bacterial resistance: Kanamycin, 50 μg/mL
  Growth temperature: 37°C
  Growth strain: DH5alpha
  Copy number: Unknown
Gene/Insert
  Gene/Insert name: I-SceI lamba Red
  Species: Synthetic
  Mutation: None
  Promoter: araBAD
  Cloning method: Restriction Enzyme; 5′ cloning site NheI (not destroyed); 3′ cloning site HindIII (not destroyed)
  Sequencing primers: 5′ Unknown
Resource information
  A portion of this plasmid was derived from a plasmid made by: Plasmid pKOBEG, used for cloning the lamba red system, was a gift from Christophe d'Enfert
Terms and licenses: Academic/Nonprofit Terms; Industry Terms: Not Available to Industry
How to cite: pSNK was a gift from Hongqing Fang (Addgene plasmid # 135193 ; http://n2t.net/addgene:135193 ; RRID:Addgene_135193)
